Addgene plasmid #35905: pcDNA-Wnt1
Depositing lab: Marian Waterman. Depositing organization: University of California, Irvine. Publication: A uniform human Wnt expression library reveals a shared secretory pathway and unique signaling activities. Najdi R, Proffitt K, Sprowl S, Kaur S, Yu J, Covey TM, Virshup DM, Waterman ML. Differentiation. 2012 Sep;84(2):203-13. doi: 10.1016/j.diff.2012.06.004. Epub 2012 Jul 9. PubMed 22784633.
Backbone
  Vector backbone: pcDNA3.2/V5-DEST
  Backbone manufacturer: Invitrogen
  Backbone size w/o insert (bp): 7711
  Vector type: Mammalian Expression
Growth in bacteria
  Bacterial resistance: Ampicillin, 100 μg/mL
  Growth temperature: 37°C
  Growth strain: DH5alpha
  Copy number: High Copy
Gene/Insert
  Gene/Insert name: Wnt1 (alt name: Wnt1)
  Species: H. sapiens (human)
  Insert size (bp): 1119
  Mutation: None
  Entrez Gene: WNT1 (a.k.a. BMND16, INT1, OI15)
  Promoter: CMV
  Cloning method: Restriction Enzyme
  Sequencing primers: 5′ T7-FWD; 3′ V5-Reverse
Terms and licenses: Academic/Nonprofit Terms; Industry Terms: Not Available to Industry
How to cite: pcDNA-Wnt1 was a gift from Marian Waterman (Addgene plasmid # 35905 ; http://n2t.net/addgene:35905 ; RRID:Addgene_35905)
