[The description below was written by a language model from this plasmid's Addgene catalogue record and pLannotate feature annotations shown in this document.]
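Description:
pcDNA-Wnt1 is a mammalian expression plasmid carrying the unmutated human WNT1 open reading frame in the Invitrogen pcDNA3.2/V5-DEST backbone. It belongs to a uniform library of human Wnt expression constructs. The sequenced plasmid is about 6.65 kb. This is smaller than the empty destination vector size given in the catalogue, as expected once the Gateway selection cassette has been replaced by the roughly 1.1 kb insert. In E. coli it replicates from a high-copy ColE1/pUC-type origin and is selected through the β-lactamase (AmpR) gene. An f1 origin is also present, which allows single-stranded DNA production.

Expression is driven by the human cytomegalovirus immediate-early enhancer and promoter, with a T7 promoter just downstream that can be used for in vitro transcription or as a sequencing primer site. The WNT1 coding sequence sits between attB1 and attB2 sites. These are the signature of a Gateway recombination product, even though the catalogue lists the cloning method as restriction enzyme. A V5 epitope tag lies after attB2, followed by the HSV thymidine kinase polyadenylation signal. The record does not state whether WNT1 keeps its own stop codon or reads through into the tag, so the protein cannot be assumed to be V5-tagged. A separate SV40 early promoter–neomycin phosphotransferase–SV40 poly(A) cassette permits G418 selection of stable mammalian transfectants. The short HIV-1 LTR, bGH poly(A), ble, lacI and bom annotations are small fragment matches, probably backbone remnants rather than functional elements.

The construct is suited to transient or stable overexpression of WNT1, a Frizzled ligand that activates canonical β-catenin signalling, for studying Wnt secretion and signalling activity in cultured cells.
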