Features (pLannotate 1.2.2; 23 found; start..end, strand, type, name):
     73..125     -  misc_feature   bom (fragment): basis of mobility region from pBR322
    280..659     +  enhancer       CMV enhancer: human cytomegalovirus immediate early enhancer
    660..863     +  promoter       CMV promoter: human cytomegalovirus (CMV) immediate early promoter
    859..892     +  LTR            5' LTR (truncated) (fragment): truncated 5' long terminal repeat (LTR) from HIV-1
    908..926     +  promoter       T7 promoter: promoter for bacteriophage T7 RNA polymerase
    956..980     +  protein_bind   attB1: mutant version of attB; recombination site for the Gateway® BP reaction BP Clonase™
   1001..2110    +  CDS            WNT1: WNT1_HUMAN - Also known as INT1. Experimental evidence at protein level: Swiss-Prot protein existence level 1. Ligand for members of the frizzled family of seven transmembrane receptors (Probable). Acts in the canonical Wnt signaling pathway by promoting beta-catenin-dependent transcriptional activation (PubMed:23499309, PubMed:26902720, PubMed:28528193, PubMed:23656646). In some developmental processes, is also a ligand for the coreceptor RYK, thus triggering Wnt signaling (By similarity). Plays an essential role in the development of the embryonic brain and central nervous system (CNS) (By s
   2136..2160    -  protein_bind   attB2: mutant version of attB; recombination site for the Gateway® BP reaction BP Clonase™
   2186..2227    +  CDS            V5 tag: epitope tag from simian virus 5
   2311..2359    +  polyA_signal   HSV TK poly(A) signal: herpes simplex virus thymidine kinase polyadenylation signal (Cole and Stacy, 1985)
   2450..2466    -  polyA_signal   bGH poly(A) signal (fragment): bovine growth hormone polyadenylation signal
   2561..2989    +  rep_origin     f1 ori (sequence partly withheld): f1 bacteriophage origin of replication; arrow indicates direction of (+) strand synthesis
   3003..3332    +  promoter       SV40 promoter: SV40 enhancer and early promoter
   3399..4190    +  CDS            neo: KKA2_KLEPN - Also known as kan, nptII. Experimental evidence at protein level: Swiss-Prot protein existence level 1. Resistance to kanamycin, neomycin, paromomycin, ribostamycin, butirosin and gentamicin B. From Klebsiella pneumoniae.
   4216..4374    +  CDS            ble (fragment): BLE_KLEPN - Experimental evidence at protein level: Swiss-Prot protein existence level 1. Binding protein with a strong affinity to the bleomycin family of antibiotics. Binds to CL990; an antimitotic-antibiotic compound. From Klebsiella pneumoniae.
   4369..4490    +  polyA_signal   SV40 poly(A) signal: SV40 polyadenylation signal
   4563..4579    -  protein_bind   lac operator: The lac repressor binds to the lac operator to inhibit transcription in E. coli. This inhibition can be relieved by adding lactose or isopropyl-β-D-thiogalactopyranoside (IPTG). lac repressor encoded by lacI
   4587..4617    -  promoter       lac promoter: promoter for the E. coli lac operon
   4632..4653    -  protein_bind   CAP binding site: CAP binding activates transcription in the presence of cAMP. E. coli catabolite activator protein
   4666..4758    -  CDS            lacI (fragment): lac repressor; lacI; The lac repressor binds to the lac operator to inhibit transcription in E. coli. This inhibition can be relieved by adding lactose or isopropyl-β-D-thiogalactopyranoside (IPTG).
   4941..5529    -  rep_origin     ori: high-copy-number ColE1/pMB1/pBR322/pUC origin of replication
   5700..6560    -  CDS            AmpR: β-lactamase; bla; confers resistance to ampicillin, carbenicillin, and related antibiotics
   6561..14      -  promoter       AmpR promoter (across the origin): bla
>Addgene plasmid #35905 | pcDNA-Wnt1 | addgene full sequence | sequence record 373038 | Addgene NGS Result
ATAGGGGTTCCGCGCACATTTCCCCGAAAAGTGCCACCTGACGTCGACGGATCGGGAGATCTCCCGATCC
CCTATGGTGCACTCTCAGTACAATCTGCTCTGATGCCGCATAGTTAAGCCAGTATCTGCTCCCTGCTTGT
GTGTTGGAGGTCGCTGAGTAGTGCGCGAGCAAAATTTAAGCTACAACAAGGCAAGGCTTGACCGACAATT
GCATGAAGAATCTGCTTAGGGTTAGGCGTTTTGCGCTGCTTCGCGATGTACGGGCCAGATATACGCGTTG
ACATTGATTATTGACTAGTTATTAATAGTAATCAATTACGGGGTCATTAGTTCATAGCCCATATATGGAG
TTCCGCGTTACATAACTTACGGTAAATGGCCCGCCTGGCTGACCGCCCAACGACCCCCGCCCATTGACGT
CAATAATGACGTATGTTCCCATAGTAACGCCAATAGGGACTTTCCATTGACGTCAATGGGTGGAGTATTT
ACGGTAAACTGCCCACTTGGCAGTACATCAAGTGTATCATATGCCAAGTACGCCCCCTATTGACGTCAAT
GACGGTAAATGGCCCGCCTGGCATTATGCCCAGTACATGACCTTATGGGACTTTCCTACTTGGCAGTACA
TCTACGTATTAGTCATCGCTATTACCATGGTGATGCGGTTTTGGCAGTACATCAATGGGCGTGGATAGCG
GTTTGACTCACGGGGATTTCCAAGTCTCCACCCCATTGACGTCAATGGGAGTTTGTTTTGGCACCAAAAT
CAACGGGACTTTCCAAAATGTCGTAACAACTCCGCCCCATTGACGCAAATGGGCGGTAGGCGTGTACGGT
GGGAGGTCTATATAAGCAGAGCTCTCTGGCTAACTAGAGAACCCACTGCTTACTGGCTTATCGAAATTAA
TACGACTCACTATAGGGAGACCCAAGCTGGCTAGTTAAGCTATCAACAAGTTTGTACAAAAAAGCAGGCT
CCGCGGCCGCCCCCTTCACCATGGGGCTCTGGGCGCTGTTGCCTGGCTGGGTTTCTGCTACGCTGCTGCT
GGCGCTGGCCGCTCTGCCCGCAGCCCTGGCTGCCAACAGCAGTGGCCGATGGTGGGGTATTGTGAACGTA
GCCTCCTCCACGAACCTGCTTACAGACTCCAAGAGTCTGCAACTGGTACTCGAGCCCAGTCTGCAGCTGT
TGAGCCGCAAACAGCGGCGTCTGATACGCCAAAATCCGGGGATCCTGCACAGCGTGAGTGGGGGGCTGCA
GAGTGCCGTGCGCGAGTGCAAGTGGCAGTTCCGGAATCGCCGCTGGAACTGTCCCACTGCTCCAGGGCCC
CACCTCTTCGGCAAGATCGTCAACCGAGGCTGTCGAGAAACGGCGTTTATCTTCGCTATCACCTCCGCCG
GGGTCACCCATTCGGTGGCGCGCTCCTGCTCAGAAGGTTCCATCGAATCCTGCACGTGTGACTACCGGCG
GCGCGGCCCCGGGGGCCCCGACTGGCACTGGGGGGGCTGCAGCGACAACATTGACTTCGGCCGCCTCTTC
GGCCGGGAGTTCGTGGACTCCGGGGAGAAGGGGCGGGACCTGCGCTTCCTCATGAACCTTCACAACAACG
AGGCAGGCCGTACGACCGTATTCTCCGAGATGCGCCAGGAGTGCAAGTGCCACGGGATGTCCGGCTCATG
CACGGTGCGCACGTGCTGGATGCGGCTGCCCACGCTGCGCGCCGTGGGCGATGTGCTGCGCGACCGCTTC
GACGGCGCCTCGCGCGTCCTGTACGGCAACCGCGGCAGCAACCGCGCTTCGCGGGCGGAGCTGCTGCGCC
TGGAGCCGGAAGACCCGGCCCACAAACCGCCCTCCCCCCACGACCTCGTCTACTTCGAGAAATCGCCCAA
CTTCTGCACGTACAGCGGACGCCTGGGCACAGCAGGCACGGCAGGGCGCGCCTGTAACAGCTCGTCGCCC
GCGCTGGACGGCTGCGAGCTGCTCTGCTGCGGCAGGGGCCACCGCACGCGCACGCAGCGCGTCACCGAGC
GCTGCAACTGCACCTTCCACTGGTGCTGCCACGTCAGCTGCCGCAACTGCACGCACACGCGCGTACTGCA
CGAGTGTCTGTGAATTCTGAAGGGTGGGCGCGCCGACCCAGCTTTCTTGTACAAAGTGGTTGATCTAGAG
GGCCCGCGGTTCGAAGGTAAGCCTATCCCTAACCCTCTCCTCGGTCTCGATTCTACGCGTACCGGTTAGT
AATGAGTTTAAACGGGGGAGGCTAACTGAAACACGGAAGGAGACAATACCGGAAGGAACCCGCGCTATGA
CGGCAATAAAAAGACAGAATAAAACGCACGGGTGTTGGGTCGTTTGTTCATAAACGCGGGGTTCGGTCCC
AGGGCTGGCACTCTGTCGATACCCCACCGAGACCCCATTGGGGCCAATACGCCCGCGTTTCTTCCTTTTC
CCCACCCCACCCCCCAAGTTCGGGTGAAGGCCCAGGGCTCGCAGCCAACGTCGGGGCGGCAGGCCCTGCC
ATAGCAGATCTGCGCAGCTGGGGCTCTAGGGGGTATCCCC
[124 nt withheld, positions 2561-2684]
C
[91 nt withheld, positions 2686-2776]
A
[49 nt withheld, positions 2778-2826]
CCTTTGACGTTGGAGTCCACGTTCTTT
[37 nt withheld, positions 2854-2890]
ACCCTATCTCGGTCTATTCTTTTGATTTATAAGGGATTTTGCCGATTTCGGCCTATTGGTTAAAAAATGA
GCTGATTTAACAAAAATTTAACGCGAATTAATTCTGTGGAATGTGTGTCAGTTAGGGTGTGGAAAGTCCC
CAGGCTCCCCAGCAGGCAGAAGTATGCAAAGCATGCATCTCAATTAGTCAGCAACCAGGTGTGGAAAGTC
CCCAGGCTCCCCAGCAGGCAGAAGTATGCAAAGCATGCATCTCAATTAGTCAGCAACCATAGTCCCGCCC
CTAACTCCGCCCATCCCGCCCCTAACTCCGCCCAGTTCCGCCCATTCTCCGCCCCATGGCTGACTAATTT
TTTTTATTTATGCAGAGGCCGAGGCCGCCTCTGCCTCTGAGCTATTCCAGAAGTAGTGAGGAGGCTTTTT
TGGAGGCCTAGGCTTTTGCAAAAAGCTCCCGGGAGCTTGTATATCCATTTTCGGATCTGATCAAGAGACA
GGATGAGGATCGTTTCGCATGATTGAACAAGATGGATTGCACGCAGGTTCTCCGGCCGCTTGGGTGGAGA
GGCTATTCGGCTATGACTGGGCACAACAGACAATCGGCTGCTCTGATGCCGCCGTGTTCCGGCTGTCAGC
GCAGGGGCGCCCGGTTCTTTTTGTCAAGACCGACCTGTCCGGTGCCCTGAATGAACTGCAGGACGAGGCA
GCGCGGCTATCGTGGCTGGCCACGACGGGCGTTCCTTGCGCAGCTGTGCTCGACGTTGTCACTGAAGCGG
GAAGGGACTGGCTGCTATTGGGCGAAGTGCCGGGGCAGGATCTCCTGTCATCTCACCTTGCTCCTGCCGA
GAAAGTATCCATCATGGCTGATGCAATGCGGCGGCTGCATACGCTTGATCCGGCTACCTGCCCATTCGAC
CACCAAGCGAAACATCGCATCGAGCGAGCACGTACTCGGATGGAAGCCGGTCTTGTCGATCAGGATGATC
TGGACGAAGAGCATCAGGGGCTCGCGCCAGCCGAACTGTTCGCCAGGCTCAAGGCGCGCATGCCCGACGG
CGAGGATCTCGTCGTGACCCATGGCGATGCCTGCTTGCCGAATATCATGGTGGAAAATGGCCGCTTTTCT
GGATTCATCGACTGTGGCCGGCTGGGTGTGGCGGACCGCTATCAGGACATAGCGTTGGCTACCCGTGATA
TTGCTGAAGAGCTTGGCGGCGAATGGGCTGACCGCTTCCTCGTGCTTTACGGTATCGCCGCTCCCGATTC
GCAGCGCATCGCCTTCTATCGCCTTCTTGACGAGTTCTTCTGAGCGGGACTCTGGGGTTCGCGAAATGAC
CGACCAAGCGACGCCCAACCTGCCATCACGAGATTTCGATTCCACCGCCGCCTTCTATGAAAGGTTGGGC
TTCGGAATCGTTTTCCGGGACGCCGGCTGGATGATCCTCCAGCGCGGGGATCTCATGCTGGAGTTCTTCG
CCCACCCCAACTTGTTTATTGCAGCTTATAATGGTTACAAATAAAGCAATAGCATCACAAATTTCACAAA
TAAAGCATTTTTTTCACTGCATTCTAGTTGTGGTTTGTCCAAACTCATCAATGTATCTTATCATGTCTGT
ATACCGTCGACCTCTAGCTAGAGCTTGGCGTAATCATGGTCATAGCTGTTTCCTGTGTGAAATTGTTATC
CGCTCACAATTCCACACAACATACGAGCCGGAAGCATAAAGTGTAAAGCCTGGGGTGCCTAATGAGTGAG
CTAACTCACATTAATTGCGTTGCGCTCACTGCCCGCTTTCCAGTCGGGAAACCTGTCGTGCCAGCTGCAT
TAATGAATCGGCCAACGCGCGGGGAGAGGCGGTTTGCGTATTGGGCGCTCTTCCGCTTCCTCGCTCACTG
ACTCGCTGCGCTCGGTCGTTCGGCTGCGGCGAGCGGTATCAGCTCACTCAAAGGCGGTAATACGGTTATC
CACAGAATCAGGGGATAACGCAGGAAAGAACATGTGAGCAAAAGGCCAGCAAAAGGCCAGGAACCGTAAA
AAGGCCGCGTTGCTGGCGTTTTTCCATAGGCTCCGCCCCCCTGACGAGCATCACAAAAATCGACGCTCAA
GTCAGAGGTGGCGAAACCCGACAGGACTATAAAGATACCAGGCGTTTCCCCCTGGAAGCTCCCTCGTGCG
CTCTCCTGTTCCGACCCTGCCGCTTACCGGATACCTGTCCGCCTTTCTCCCTTCGGGAAGCGTGGCGCTT
TCTCATAGCTCACGCTGTAGGTATCTCAGTTCGGTGTAGGTCGTTCGCTCCAAGCTGGGCTGTGTGCACG
AACCCCCCGTTCAGCCCGACCGCTGCGCCTTATCCGGTAACTATCGTCTTGAGTCCAACCCGGTAAGACA
CGACTTATCGCCACTGGCAGCAGCCACTGGTAACAGGATTAGCAGAGCGAGGTATGTAGGCGGTGCTACA
GAGTTCTTGAAGTGGTGGCCTAACTACGGCTACACTAGAAGAACAGTATTTGGTATCTGCGCTCTGCTGA
AGCCAGTTACCTTCGGAAAAAGAGTTGGTAGCTCTTGATCCGGCAAACAAACCACCGCTGGTAGCGGTGG
TTTTTTTGTTTGCAAGCAGCAGATTACGCGCAGAAAAAAAGGATCTCAAGAAGATCCTTTGATCTTTTCT
ACGGGGTCTGACGCTCAGTGGAACGAAAACTCACGTTAAGGGATTTTGGTCATGAGATTATCAAAAAGGA
TCTTCACCTAGATCCTTTTAAATTAAAAATGAAGTTTTAAATCAATCTAAAGTATATATGAGTAAACTTG
GTCTGACAGTTACCAATGCTTAATCAGTGAGGCACCTATCTCAGCGATCTGTCTATTTCGTTCATCCATA
GTTGCCTGACTCCCCGTCGTGTAGATAACTACGATACGGGAGGGCTTACCATCTGGCCCCAGTGCTGCAA
TGATACCGCGAGACCCACGCTCACCGGCTCCAGATTTATCAGCAATAAACCAGCCAGCCGGAAGGGCCGA
GCGCAGAAGTGGTCCTGCAACTTTATCCGCCTCCATCCAGTCTATTAATTGTTGCCGGGAAGCTAGAGTA
AGTAGTTCGCCAGTTAATAGTTTGCGCAACGTTGTTGCCATTGCTACAGGCATCGTGGTGTCACGCTCGT
CGTTTGGTATGGCTTCATTCAGCTCCGGTTCCCAACGATCAAGGCGAGTTACATGATCCCCCATGTTGTG
CAAAAAAGCGGTTAGCTCCTTCGGTCCTCCGATCGTTGTCAGAAGTAAGTTGGCCGCAGTGTTATCACTC
ATGGTTATGGCAGCACTGCATAATTCTCTTACTGTCATGCCATCCGTAAGATGCTTTTCTGTGACTGGTG
AGTACTCAACCAAGTCATTCTGAGAATAGTGTATGCGGCGACCGAGTTGCTCTTGCCCGGCGTCAATACG
GGATAATACCGCGCCACATAGCAGAACTTTAAAAGTGCTCATCATTGGAAAACGTTCTTCGGGGCGAAAA
CTCTCAAGGATCTTACCGCTGTTGAGATCCAGTTCGATGTAACCCACTCGTGCACCCAACTGATCTTCAG
CATCTTTTACTTTCACCAGCGTTTCTGGGTGAGCAAAAACAGGAAGGCAAAATGCCGCAAAAAAGGGAAT
AAGGGCGACACGGAAATGTTGAATACTCATACTCTTCCTTTTTCAATATTATTGAAGCATTTATCAGGGT
TATTGTCTCATGAGCGGATACATATTTGAATGTATTTAGAAAAATAAACAA
