>Addgene plasmid #35905 | pcDNA-Wnt1 | addgene partial sequence | sequence record 44993 | TK-pA-R 5'-ttgtctccttccgtgtttca-3'
ACCGGTACGCGTAGAATCGAGACCGAGGAGAGGGTTAGGGATAGGCTTACCTTCGAACCGCGGGCCCTCT
AGATCAACCACTTTGTACAAGAAAGCTGGGTCGGCGCGCCCACCCTTCAGAATTCACAGACACTCGTGCA
GTACGCGCGTGTGCGTGCAGTTGCGGCAGCTGACGTGGCAGCACCAGTGGAAGGTGCAGTTGCAGCGCTC
GGTGACGCGCTGCGTGCGCGTGCGGTGGCCCCTGCCGCAGCAGAGCAGCTCGCAGCCGTCCAGCGCGGGC
GACGAGCTGTTACAGGCGCGCCCTGCCGTGCCTGCTGTGCCCAGGCGTCCGCTGTACGTGCAGAAGTTGG
GCGATTTCTCGAAGTAGACGAGGTCGTGGGGGGAGGGCGGTTTGTGGGCCGGGTCTTCCGGCTCCAGGCG
CAGCAGCTCCGCCCGCGAAGCGCGGTTGCTGCCGCGGTTGCCGTACAGGACGCGCGAGGCGCCGTCGAAG
CGGTCGCGCAGCACATCGCCCACGGCGCGCAGCGTGGGCAGCCGCATCCAGCACGTGCGCACCGTGCATG
AGCCGGACATCCCGTGGCACTTGCACTCCTGGCGCATCTCGGAGAATACGGTCGTACGGCCTGCCTCGTT
GTTGTGAAGGTTCATGAGGAAGCGCAGGTCCCGCCCCTTCTCCCCGGAGTCCACGAACTCCCGGCCGAAG
AGGCGGCCGAAGTCAATGTTGTCGCTGCAGCCCCCCCAGTGCCAGTCGGGGCCCCCGGGGCCGCGCCGCC
GGTAGTCACACGTGCAGGATTCGATGGAACCTTCTGAGCAGGAGCGCGCCACCGAATGGGTGACCCCGGC
GGAGGTGATAGCGAAGATAAACGCCGTT
